Addgene plasmid #196152: pEPYCdKN0011
Purpose: Gateway destination vector for protein expression of 9xHis_AtDREB26_HiBit
Depositing lab: Nicola Patron. Depositing organization: Earlham Institute. Publication: Tuning Plant Promoters Using a Simple Split Luciferase Method to Assess Transcription Factor-DNA Interactions. Cai YM, Witham S, Patron NJ. ACS Synth Biol. 2023 Nov 17;12(11):3482-3486. doi: 10.1021/acssynbio.3c00094. Epub 2023 Oct 19. PubMed 37856867.
Backbone
  Vector backbone: pH9GW
  Vector type: Bacterial Expression
Growth in bacteria
  Bacterial resistance: Kanamycin, 50 μg/mL
  Growth temperature: 37°C
  Growth strain: DH5alpha
  Copy number: High Copy
Gene/Insert
  Gene/Insert name: 9xHis_AtDREB26_HiBit
  Species: A. thaliana (mustard weed)
  Cloning method: Gateway Cloning
Terms and licenses: Academic/Nonprofit Terms; Industry Terms: Not Available to Industry
Depositor comments: Please visit https://doi.org/10.1101/2023.02.13.528283 for bioRxiv preprint.
How to cite: pEPYCdKN0011 was a gift from Nicola Patron (Addgene plasmid # 196152 ; http://n2t.net/addgene:196152 ; RRID:Addgene_196152)
