[The description below was written by a language model from this plasmid's Addgene catalogue record and pLannotate feature annotations shown in this document.]
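Description:
pEPYCdKN0011 is a bacterial expression plasmid built on the pH9GW backbone, a pET-style Gateway vector, carrying the Arabidopsis thaliana transcription factor DREB26 (annotated as ERF012) for recombinant production as a 9xHis_AtDREB26_HiBit fusion. The catalogue calls it a Gateway destination vector, but the feature table shows attB1 and attB2 sites flanking the coding sequence. This indicates that the sequenced plasmid is the recombined expression clone, not an empty destination vector. It is maintained in E. coli through a ColE1/pMB1-type origin and selected with kanamycin via an aph(3')-Ia gene. The record lists it as high copy, although the backbone also carries rop and the bom mobility region from pBR322. An f1 origin and remnant tetracycline-resistance fragments are also present.

Expression is driven by a T7 promoter with an adjacent lac operator and the T7 gene 10 ribosome binding site. A plasmid-borne lacI gene provides repressor, so transcription is IPTG-inducible in hosts that supply T7 RNA polymerase, and it ends at the T7 terminator. The reading frame begins with an N-terminal 9xHis affinity tag for metal-affinity purification, continues through attB1 into DREB26, and is followed by attB2. The HiBiT peptide named in the insert is not separately annotated; a short unannotated gap between the end of the DREB26 feature and attB2 would be consistent with its position. The His-tag and solubility-tag fragments downstream of attB2 appear to be backbone remnants. HiBiT is a small peptide that complements a larger luciferase fragment to restore luminescence. According to the associated publication title, the tagged protein is used in a split-luciferase method for assessing transcription factor–DNA interactions when tuning plant promoters.
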