Features (pLannotate 1.2.2; 22 found; start..end, strand, type, name):
    731..870     -  misc_feature   bom: basis of mobility region from pBR322
    972..1163    -  CDS            rop: Rop protein, which maintains plasmids at low copy number; rop
   1180..1560    +  CDS            YPB1_ECOLX: Protein predicted: Swiss-Prot protein existence level 4. From Escherichia coli.
   1632..1923    -  CDS            TcR (fragment): tetracycline efflux protein; tet; confers resistance to tetracycline
   1938..1959    -  protein_bind   CAP binding site: CAP binding activates transcription in the presence of cAMP. E. coli catabolite activator protein
   1972..3054    -  CDS            lacI: lac repressor; lacI; The lac repressor binds to the lac operator to inhibit transcription in E. coli. This inhibition can be relieved by adding lactose or isopropyl-β-D-thiogalactopyranoside (IPTG).
   3055..3132    -  promoter       lacI promoter: lacI
   3140..3419    -  CDS            TcR (fragment): tetracycline efflux protein; tet; confers resistance to tetracycline
   3441..3459    +  promoter       T7 promoter: promoter for bacteriophage T7 RNA polymerase
   3460..3484    +  protein_bind   lac operator: The lac repressor binds to the lac operator to inhibit transcription in E. coli. This inhibition can be relieved by adding lactose or isopropyl-β-D-thiogalactopyranoside (IPTG). lac repressor encoded by lacI
   3499..3521    +  RBS            RBS: efficient ribosome binding site from bacteriophage T7 gene 10 (Olins and Rangwala, 1989)
   3534..3560    +  CDS            9xHis: 9xHis affinity tag
   3576..3600    +  protein_bind   attB1: mutant version of attB; recombination site for the Gateway® BP reaction BP Clonase™
   3603..4292    +  CDS            ERF012: ERF12_ARATH - Also known as DREB26 From Arabidopsis thaliana (Mouse-ear cress).
   4336..4360    -  protein_bind   attB2: mutant version of attB; recombination site for the Gateway® BP reaction BP Clonase™
   4370..4387    +  CDS            9xHis (fragment): 9xHis affinity tag
   4397..4446    +  CDS            SET1 (fragment): solubility-enhancement tag derived from T7 phage gene 10B
   4454..4501    +  terminator     T7 terminator: transcription terminator for bacteriophage T7 RNA polymerase
   4538..4966    +  rep_origin     f1 ori (sequence partly withheld): f1 bacteriophage origin of replication; arrow indicates direction of (+) strand synthesis
   5019..5076    +  promoter       AmpR promoter (fragment): bla
   5085..5900    -  CDS            KanR: aminoglycoside phosphotransferase; aph(3')-Ia; confers resistance to kanamycin in bacteria or G418 (Geneticin®) in eukaryotes
   6022..545     +  rep_origin     ori (across the origin): high-copy-number ColE1/pMB1/pBR322/pUC origin of replication
>Addgene plasmid #196152 | pEPYCdKN0011 | addgene full sequence | sequence record 386946 | Addgene NGS Result
AAAAACCACCGCTACCAGCGGTGGTTTGTTTGCCGGATCAAGAGCTACCAACTCTTTTTCCGAAGGTAAC
TGGCTTCAGCAGAGCGCAGATACCAAATACTGTCCTTCTAGTGTAGCCGTAGTTAGGCCACCACTTCAAG
AACTCTGTAGCACCGCCTACATACCTCGCTCTGCTAATCCTGTTACCAGTGGCTGCTGCCAGTGGCGATA
AGTCGTGTCTTACCGGGTTGGACTCAAGACGATAGTTACCGGATAAGGCGCAGCGGTCGGGCTGAACGGG
GGGTTCGTGCACACAGCCCAGCTTGGAGCGAACGACCTACACCGAACTGAGATACCTACAGCGTGAGCTA
TGAGAAAGCGCCACGCTTCCCGAAGGGAGAAAGGCGGACAGGTATCCGGTAAGCGGCAGGGTCGGAACAG
GAGAGCGCACGAGGGAGCTTCCAGGGGGAAACGCCTGGTATCTTTATAGTCCTGTCGGGTTTCGCCACCT
CTGACTTGAGCGTCGATTTTTGTGATGCTCGTCAGGGGGGCGGAGCCTATGGAAAAACGCCAGCAACGCG
GCCTTTTTACGGTTCCTGGCCTTTTGCTGGCCTTTTGCTCACATGTTCTTTCCTGCGTTATCCCCTGATT
CTGTGGATAACCGTATTACCGCCTTTGAGTGAGCTGATACCGCTCGCCGCAGCCGAACGACCGAGCGCAG
CGAGTCAGTGAGCGAGGAAGCGGAAGAGCGCCTGATGCGGTATTTTCTCCTTACGCATCTGTGCGGTATT
TCACACCGCAATGGTGCACTCTCAGTACAATCTGCTCTGATGCCGCATAGTTAAGCCAGTATACACTCCG
CTATCGCTACGTGACTGGGTCATGGCTGCGCCCCGACACCCGCCAACACCCGCTGACGCGCCCTGACGGG
CTTGTCTGCTCCCGGCATCCGCTTACAGACAAGCTGTGACCGTCTCCGGGAGCTGCATGTGTCAGAGGTT
TTCACCGTCATCACCGAAACGCGCGAGGCAGCTGCGGTAAAGCTCATCAGCGTGGTCGTGAAGCGATTCA
CAGATGTCTGCCTGTTCATCCGCGTCCAGCTCGTTGAGTTTCTCCAGAAGCGTTAATGTCTGGCTTCTGA
TAAAGCGGGCCATGTTAAGGGCGGTTTTTTCCTGTTTGGTCACTGATGCCTCCGTGTAAGGGGGATTTCT
GTTCATGGGGGTAATGATACCGATGAAACGAGAGAGGATGCTCACGATACGGGTTACTGATGATGAACAT
GCCCGGTTACTGGAACGTTGTGAGGGTAAACAACTGGCGGTATGGATGCGGCGGGACCAGAGAAAAATCA
CTCAGGGTCAATGCCAGCGCTTCGTTAATACAGATGTAGGTGTTCCACAGGGTAGCCAGCAGCATCCTGC
GATGCAGATCCGGAACATAATGGTGCAGGGCGCTGACTTCCGCGTTTCCAGACTTTACGAAACACGGAAA
CCGAAGACCATTCATGTTGTTGCTCAGGTCGCAGACGTTTTGCAGCAGCAGTCGCTTCACGTTCGCTCGC
GTATCGGTGATTCATTCTGCTAACCAGTAAGGCAACCCCGCCAGCCTAGCCGGGTCCTCAACGACAGGAG
CACGATCATGCGCACCCGTGGGGCCGCCATGCCGGCGATAATGGCCTGCTTCTCGCCGAAACGTTTGGTG
GCGGGACCAGTGACGAAGGCTTGAGCGAGGGCGTGCAAGATTCCGAATACCGCAAGCGACAGGCCGATCA
TCGTCGCGCTCCAGCGAAAGCGGTCCTCGCCGAAAATGACCCAGAGCGCTGCCGGCACCTGTCCTACGAG
TTGCATGATAAAGAAGACAGTCATAAGTGCGGCGACGATAGTCATGCCCCGCGCCCACCGGAAGGAGCTG
ACTGGGTTGAAGGCTCTCAAGGGCATCGGTCGAGATCCCGGTGCCTAATGAGTGAGCTAACTTACATTAA
TTGCGTTGCGCTCACTGCCCGCTTTCCAGTCGGGAAACCTGTCGTGCCAGCTGCATTAATGAATCGGCCA
ACGCGCGGGGAGAGGCGGTTTGCGTATTGGGCGCCAGGGTGGTTTTTCTTTTCACCAGTGAGACGGGCAA
CAGCTGATTGCCCTTCACCGCCTGGCCCTGAGAGAGTTGCAGCAAGCGGTCCACGCTGGTTTGCCCCAGC
AGGCGAAAATCCTGTTTGATGGTGGTTAACGGCGGGATATAACATGAGCTGTCTTCGGTATCGTCGTATC
CCACTACCGAGATATCCGCACCAACGCGCAGCCCGGACTCGGTAATGGCGCGCATTGCGCCCAGCGCCAT
CTGATCGTTGGCAACCAGCATCGCAGTGGGAACGATGCCCTCATTCAGCATTTGCATGGTTTGTTGAAAA
CCGGACATGGCACTCCAGTCGCCTTCCCGTTCCGCTATCGGCTGAATTTGATTGCGAGTGAGATATTTAT
GCCAGCCAGCCAGACGCAGACGCGCCGAGACAGAACTTAATGGGCCCGCTAACAGCGCGATTTGCTGGTG
ACCCAATGCGACCAGATGCTCCACGCCCAGTCGCGTACCGTCTTCATGGGAGAAAATAATACTGTTGATG
GGTGTCTGGTCAGAGACATCAAGAAATAACGCCGGAACATTAGTGCAGGCAGCTTCCACAGCAATGGCAT
CCTGGTCATCCAGCGGATAGTTAATGATCAGCCCACTGACGCGTTGCGCGAGAAGATTGTGCACCGCCGC
TTTACAGGCTTCGACGCCGCTTCGTTCTACCATCGACACCACCACGCTGGCACCCAGTTGATCGGCGCGA
GATTTAATCGCCGCGACAATTTGCGACGGCGCGTGCAGGGCCAGACTGGAGGTGGCAACGCCAATCAGCA
ACGACTGTTTGCCCGCCAGTTGTTGTGCCACGCGGTTGGGAATGTAATTCAGCTCCGCCATCGCCGCTTC
CACTTTTTCCCGCGTTTTCGCAGAAACGTGGCTGGCCTGGTTCACCACGCGGGAAACGGTCTGATAAGAG
ACACCGGCATACTCTGCGACATCGTATAACGTTACTGGTTTCACATTCACCACCCTGAATTGACTCTCTT
CCGGGCGCTATCATGCCATACCGCGAAAGGTTTTGCGCCATTCGATGGTGTCCGGGATCTCGACGCTCTC
CCTTATGCGACTCCTGCATTAGGAAGCAGCCCAGTAGTAGGTTGAGGCCGTTGAGCACCGCCGCCGCAAG
GAATGGTGCATGCAAGGAGATGGCGCCCAACAGTCCCCCGGCCACGGGGCCTGCCACCATACCCACGCCG
AAACAAGCGCTCATGAGCCCGAAGTGGCGAGCCCGATCTTCCCCATCGGTGATGTCGGCGATATAGGCGC
CAGCAACCGCACCTGTGGCGCCGGTGATGCCGGCCACGATGCGTCCGGCGTAGAGGATCGAGATCTCGAT
CCCGCGAAATTAATACGACTCACTATAGGGGAATTGTGAGCGGATAACAATTCCCCTCTAGAAATAATTT
TGTTTAACTTTAAGAAGGAGATATACCATGAAACACCACCACCACCACCACCACCACCACGGTGGTCTCG
AATCAACAAGTTTGTACAAAAAAGCAGGCTTCATGGTGAAACAAGAACGCAAGATCCAAACCAGCAGCAC
AAAAAAGGAAATGCCTTTGTCATCATCACCATCTTCTTCTTCTTCTTCATCTTCTTCCTCGTCTTCGTCT
TCGTGTAAGAACAAGAACAAGAAGAGTAAGATTAAGAAGTACAAAGGAGTGAGGATGAGAAGTTGGGGAT
CATGGGTTTCTGAGATTAGGGCACCAAATCAAAAGACAAGGATTTGGTTAGGTTCTTACTCAACAGCTGA
AGCAGCTGCTAGAGCTTACGATGTTGCACTCTTATGTCTCAAAGGCCCTCAAGCCAATCTCAACTTCCCT
ACTTCTTCTTCTTCTCATCATCTTCTTGATAATCTCTTAGATGAAAATACCCTTTTGTCCCCCAAATCCA
TCCAAAGAGTAGCTGCTCAAGCTGCCAACTCATTTAACCATTTTGCCCCTACTTCATCAGCCGTCTCGTC
ACCGTCCGATCATGATCATCACCATGATGATGGGATGCAATCTTTGATGGGATCTTTTGTGGACAATCAT
GTGTCTTTGATGGATTCAACATCTTCATGGTATGATGATCATAATGGGATGTTCTTGTTTGATAATGGAG
CTCCATTCAATTACTCTCCTCAACTAAACTCGACGACGATGCTCGATGAATACTTCTACGAAGATGCTGA
CATTCCGCTTTGGAGTTTCAATGGTTCGGTGAGCGGCTGGCGGCTGTTCAAGAAGATTAGCTGAAACCCA
GCTTTCTTGTACAAAGTGGTTGATTCGAGCACCACCACCACCACCACTGAGATCCGGCTGCTAACAAAGC
CCGAAAGGAAGCTGAGTTGGCTGCTGCCACCGCTGAGCAATAACTAGCATAACCCCTTGGGGCCTCTAAA
CGGGTCTTGAGGGGTTTTTTGCTGAAAGGAGGAACTATATCCGGATTGGCGAATGGG
[124 nt withheld, positions 4538-4661]
C
[91 nt withheld, positions 4663-4753]
A
[49 nt withheld, positions 4755-4803]
CCTTTGACGTTGGAGTCCACGTTCTTT
[37 nt withheld, positions 4831-4867]
ACCCTATCTCGGTCTATTCTTTTGATTTATAAGGGATTTTGCCGATTTCGGCCTATTGGTTAAAAAATGA
GCTGATTTAACAAAAATTTAACGCGAATTTTAACAAAATATTAACGCTTACAATTTAGGTGGCACTTTTC
GGGGAAATGTGCGCGGAACCCCTATTTGTTTATTTTTCTAAATACATTCAAATATGTATCCGCTCATGAA
TTAATTCTTAGAAAAACTCATCGAGCATCAAATGAAACTGCAATTTATTCATATCAGGATTATCAATACC
ATATTTTTGAAAAAGCCGTTTCTGTAATGAAGGAGAAAACTCACCGAGGCAGTTCCATAGGATGGCAAGA
TCCTGGTATCGGTCTGCGATTCCGACTCGTCCAACATCAATACAACCTATTAATTTCCCCTCGTCAAAAA
TAAGGTTATCAAGTGAGAAATCACCATGAGTGACGACTGAATCCGGTGAGAATGGCAAAAGTTTATGCAT
TTCTTTCCAGACTTGTTCAACAGGCCAGCCATTACGCTCGTCATCAAAATCACTCGCATCAACCAAACCG
TTATTCATTCGTGATTGCGCCTGAGCGAGACGAAATACGCGATCGCTGTTAAAAGGACAATTACAAACAG
GAATCGAATGCAACCGGCGCAGGAACACTGCCAGCGCATCAACAATATTTTCACCTGAATCAGGATATTC
TTCTAATACCTGGAATGCTGTTTTCCCGGGGATCGCAGTGGTGAGTAACCATGCATCATCAGGAGTACGG
ATAAAATGCTTGATGGTCGGAAGAGGCATAAATTCCGTCAGCCAGTTTAGTCTGACCATCTCATCTGTAA
CATCATTGGCAACGCTACCTTTGCCATGTTTCAGAAACAACTCTGGCGCATCGGGCTTCCCATACAATCG
ATAGATTGTCGCACCTGATTGCCCGACATTATCGCGAGCCCATTTATACCCATATAAATCAGCATCCATG
TTGGAATTTAATCGCGGCCTAGAGCAAGACGTTTCCCGTTGAATATGGCTCATAACACCCCTTGTATTAC
TGTTTATGTAAGCAGACAGTTTTATTGTTCATGACCAAAATCCCTTAACGTGAGTTTTCGTTCCACTGAG
CGTCAGACCCCGTAGAAAAGATCAAAGGATCTTCTTGAGATCCTTTTTTTCTGCGCGTAATCTGCTGCTT
GCAAACAA
